Addgene plasmid #80747: pE-SUMO CRYBA3
Purpose: Expression of human beta A3-crystallin in E. coli
Depositing lab: Larry David. Depositing organization: Oregon Health & Science University. Publication: Measurement of absolute abundance of crystallins in human and αA N101D transgenic mouse lenses using (15)N-labeled crystallin standards. Halverson-Kolkind KA, Caputo N, Lampi KJ, Srivastava O, David LL. Exp Eye Res. 2024 Nov;248:110115. doi: 10.1016/j.exer.2024.110115. Epub 2024 Oct 3. PubMed 39368693.
Backbone
  Vector backbone: pE-SUMO
  Backbone manufacturer: LifeSensors
  Backbone size w/o insert (bp): 5761
  Vector type: Bacterial Expression
Growth in bacteria
  Bacterial resistance: Ampicillin, 100 μg/mL
  Growth temperature: 37°C
  Growth strain: DH5alpha
  Copy number: Unknown
Gene/Insert
  Gene/Insert name: CRYBA3
  Species: H. sapiens (human)
  Insert size (bp): 645
  GenBank ID: BC069537.1
  Entrez Gene: CRYBA1 (a.k.a. CRYB1, CTRCT10)
  Promoter: T7
  Tag / fusion protein: 6xHIS (N terminal on insert); Smt3 SUMO (N terminal on insert)
  Cloning method: Restriction Enzyme; 5′ cloning site BsaI (destroyed during cloning); 3′ cloning site XbaI (destroyed during cloning)
  Sequencing primers: 5′ T7; 3′ T7 terminator
Resource information
  A portion of this plasmid was derived from a plasmid made by: DNASU plasmid HsCD00303441
Terms and licenses: Academic/Nonprofit Terms; Industry Terms: Not Available to Industry
Depositor comments: Expresses well as a N-terminal SUMO tagged protein with a 6XHis tag on the N-terminus for purification. The SUMO tag can be removed using ulp1 SUMO protease to yeild the N-terminal Met of beta A3-cystallin. Both the SUMO tag and ulp1 SUMO protease can then be removed using an NTA resin. ulp1 SUMO protease can be ordered from LifeSensors or expressed using AddGene plasmid 64697.
How to cite: pE-SUMO CRYBA3 was a gift from Larry David (Addgene plasmid # 80747 ; http://n2t.net/addgene:80747 ; RRID:Addgene_80747)
