[The description below was written by a language model from this plasmid's Addgene catalogue record and pLannotate feature annotations shown in this document.]
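Description:
pE-SUMO CRYBA3 is a bacterial expression plasmid built on the commercial pE-SUMO backbone for producing human beta A3-crystallin in E. coli. The backbone is pET-like. It carries a ColE1/pBR322-type origin together with the bom region and the rop gene, which limits copy number (the catalogue lists copy number as unknown). An f1 phage origin is also present, and selection is by the β-lactamase (AmpR) cassette conferring ampicillin resistance. Short tetracycline-resistance fragments are annotated as non-functional remnants of the parental vector. Two depositor full-sequence records are provided. They differ by a single nucleotide in length and give the same feature map.

The 645 bp insert is the beta A3-crystallin coding sequence, a product of the human CRYBA1 gene. It is placed directly downstream of, and in frame with, a yeast Smt3 SUMO tag, and the catalogue states that a 6xHis tag sits at the extreme N-terminus, although the annotation does not mark it. Transcription runs from a T7 promoter controlled by a lac operator, with a T7 gene 10 ribosome binding site and a T7 terminator. The plasmid-borne lacI supplies repressor, so expression is IPTG-inducible in hosts providing T7 RNA polymerase. A His-tag fragment annotated downstream of the insert appears to be leftover vector sequence; the record does not describe it as part of the product.

According to the depositor, the fusion expresses well and is purified through the His tag. Ulp1 SUMO protease then removes the tag to leave the native N-terminal methionine of the crystallin, and the released tag and the protease are cleared on NTA resin. The associated publication used 15N-labelled crystallin standards to measure the absolute abundance of lens crystallins.
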