Features (pLannotate 1.2.2; 20 found; start..end, strand, type, name):
     21..39      +  promoter       T7 promoter: promoter for bacteriophage T7 RNA polymerase
     40..64      +  protein_bind   lac operator: The lac repressor binds to the lac operator to inhibit transcription in E. coli. This inhibition can be relieved by adding lactose or isopropyl-β-D-thiogalactopyranoside (IPTG). lac repressor encoded by lacI
     79..101     +  RBS            RBS: efficient ribosome binding site from bacteriophage T7 gene 10 (Olins and Rangwala, 1989)
    144..431     +  CDS            SUMO: cleavable ubiquitin-like protein tag; S. cerevisiae SMT3 (truncated and modified); modified to prevent cleavage by eukaryotic SUMO proteases
    432..1076    +  CDS            CRYBA1: CRBA1_HUMAN - Also known as CRYB1. Experimental evidence at protein level: Swiss-Prot protein existence level 1. Crystallins are the dominant structural components of the vertebrate eye lens. From Homo sapiens (Human).
   1131..1148    +  CDS            9xHis (fragment): 9xHis affinity tag
   1158..1207    +  CDS            SET1 (fragment): solubility-enhancement tag derived from T7 phage gene 10B
   1215..1262    +  terminator     T7 terminator: transcription terminator for bacteriophage T7 RNA polymerase
   1299..1754    +  rep_origin     f1 ori (sequence partly withheld): f1 bacteriophage origin of replication; arrow indicates direction of (+) strand synthesis
   1781..1885    +  promoter       AmpR promoter: bla
   1886..2746    +  CDS            AmpR: β-lactamase; bla; confers resistance to ampicillin, carbenicillin, and related antibiotics
   2917..3505    +  rep_origin     ori: high-copy-number ColE1/pMB1/pBR322/pUC origin of replication
   3691..3833    -  misc_feature   bom: basis of mobility region from pBR322
   3935..4126    -  CDS            rop: Rop protein, which maintains plasmids at low copy number; rop
   4143..4523    +  CDS            YPB1_ECOLX: Protein predicted: Swiss-Prot protein existence level 4. From Escherichia coli.
   4595..4886    -  CDS            TcR (fragment): tetracycline efflux protein; tet; confers resistance to tetracycline
   4901..4922    -  protein_bind   CAP binding site: CAP binding activates transcription in the presence of cAMP. E. coli catabolite activator protein
   4935..6017    -  CDS            lacI: lac repressor; lacI; The lac repressor binds to the lac operator to inhibit transcription in E. coli. This inhibition can be relieved by adding lactose or isopropyl-β-D-thiogalactopyranoside (IPTG).
   6018..6095    -  promoter       lacI promoter: lacI
   6103..6382    -  CDS            TcR (fragment): tetracycline efflux protein; tet; confers resistance to tetracycline
>Addgene plasmid #80747 | pE-SUMO CRYBA3 | depositor full sequence | sequence record 152173 | pE-SUMO CRYBA3 sequence 6383 bps
AGATCTCGATCCCGCGAAATTAATACGACTCACTATAGGGGAATTGTGAGCGGATAACAATTCCCCTCTA
GAAATAATTTTGTTTAACTTTAAGAAGGAGATATACCATGGGTCATCACCATCATCATCACGGGTCCCTG
CAGGACTCAGAAGTCAATCAAGAAGCTAAGCCAGAGGTCAAGCCAGAAGTCAAGCCTGAGACTCACATCA
ATTTAAAGGTGTCCGATGGATCTTCAGAGATCTTCTTCAAGATCAAAAAGACCACTCCTTTAAGAAGGCT
GATGGAAGCGTTCGCTAAAAGACAGGGTAAGGAAATGGACTCCTTAAGATTCTTGTACGACGGTATTAGA
ATTCAAGCTGATCAGGCCCCTGAAGATTTGGACATGGAGGATAACGATATTATTGAGGCTCACCGCGAAC
AGATTGGAGGTATGGAGACCCAGGCTGAGCAGCAGGAGCTGGAAACCCTTCCAACCACCAAGATGGCTCA
GACCAACCCTACGCCGGGGTCCCTGGGGCCATGGAAGATAACCATCTATGATCAGGAGAACTTTCAGGGC
AAGAGGATGGAGTTCACCAGCTCCTGTCCAAATGTCTCTGAGCGCAGTTTTGATAATGTCCGGTCCCTGA
AGGTGGAAAGTGGCGCCTGGATTGGTTATGAGCATACCAGCTTCTGTGGGCAACAGTTTATCCTGGAGAG
AGGAGAATACCCTCGCTGGGATGCCTGGAGTGGGAGTAATGCCTACCACATTGAGCGTCTCATGTCCTTC
CGCCCCATCTGTTCAGCTAATCATAAGGAGTCTAAGATGACCATCTTTGAGAAGGAAAACTTTATTGGAC
GCCAGTGGGAGATCTCTGACGACTACCCCTCCTTGCAAGCCATGGGCTGGTTCAACAACGAAGTCGGCTC
CATGAAGATACAAAGTGGGGCCTGGGTTTGCTACCAATATCCTGGATATCGTGGGTATCAGTATATCTTG
GAATGTGACCATCATGGAGGAGACTATAAACATTGGAGAGAGTGGGGCTCTCATGCCCAGACTTCGCAGA
TCCAATCGATTCGCCGAATCCAACAGTAACTAGAGGATCCGAATTCGAGCTCCGTCGACAAGCTTGCGGC
CGCACTCGAGCACCACCACCACCACCACTGAGATCCGGCTGCTAACAAAGCCCGAAAGGAAGCTGAGTTG
GCTGCTGCCACCGCTGAGCAATAACTAGCATAACCCCTTGGGGCCTCTAAACGGGTCTTGAGGGGTTTTT
TGCTGAAAGGAGGAACTATATCCGGATTGGCGAATGGG
[124 nt withheld, positions 1299-1422]
C
[91 nt withheld, positions 1424-1514]
A
[49 nt withheld, positions 1516-1564]
CCTTTGACGTTGGAGTCCACGTTCTTT
[37 nt withheld, positions 1592-1628]
ACCCTATCTCGGTCTATTCTTTTGATTTATAAGGGATTTTGCCGATTTCGGCCTATTGGTTAAAAAATGA
GCTGATTTAACAAAAATTTAACGCGAATTTTAACAAAATATTAACGTTTACAATTTCAGGTGGCACTTTT
CGGGGAAATGTGCGCGGAACCCCTATTTGTTTATTTTTCTAAATACATTCAAATATGTATCCGCTCATGA
GACAATAACCCTGATAAATGCTTCAATAATATTGAAAAAGGAAGAGTATGAGTATTCAACATTTCCGTGT
CGCCCTTATTCCCTTTTTTGCGGCATTTTGCCTTCCTGTTTTTGCTCACCCAGAAACGCTGGTGAAAGTA
AAAGATGCTGAAGATCAGTTGGGTGCACGAGTGGGTTACATCGAACTGGATCTCAACAGCGGTAAGATCC
TTGAGAGTTTTCGCCCCGAAGAACGTTTTCCAATGATGAGCACTTTTAAAGTTCTGCTATGTGGCGCGGT
ATTATCCCGTATTGACGCCGGGCAAGAGCAACTCGGTCGCCGCATACACTATTCTCAGAATGACTTGGTT
GAGTACTCACCAGTCACAGAAAAGCATCTTACGGATGGCATGACAGTAAGAGAATTATGCAGTGCTGCCA
TAACCATGAGTGATAACACTGCGGCCAACTTACTTCTGACAACGATCGGAGGACCGAAGGAGCTAACCGC
TTTTTTGCACAACATGGGGGATCATGTAACTCGCCTTGATCGTTGGGAACCGGAGCTGAATGAAGCCATA
CCAAACGACGAGCGTGACACCACGATGCCTGCAGCAATGGCAACAACGTTGCGCAAACTATTAACTGGCG
AACTACTTACTCTAGCTTCCCGGCAACAATTAATAGACTGGATGGAGGCGGATAAAGTTGCAGGACCACT
TCTGCGCTCGGCCCTTCCGGCTGGCTGGTTTATTGCTGATAAATCTGGAGCCGGTGAGCGTGGTTCTCGC
GGTATCATTGCAGCACTGGGGCCAGATGGTAAGCCCTCCCGTATCGTAGTTATCTACACGACGGGGAGTC
AGGCAACTATGGATGAACGAAATAGACAGATCGCTGAGATAGGTGCCTCACTGATTAAGCATTGGTAACT
GTCAGACCAAGTTTACTCATATATACTTTAGATTGATTTAAAACTTCATTTTTAATTTAAAAGGATCTAG
GTGAAGATCCTTTTTGATAATCTCATGACCAAAATCCCTTAACGTGAGTTTTCGTTCCACTGAGCGTCAG
ACCCCGTAGAAAAGATCAAAGGATCTTCTTGAGATCCTTTTTTTCTGCGCGTAATCTGCTGCTTGCAAAC
AAAAAAACCACCGCTACCAGCGGTGGTTTGTTTGCCGGATCAAGAGCTACCAACTCTTTTTCCGAAGGTA
ACTGGCTTCAGCAGAGCGCAGATACCAAATACTGTCCTTCTAGTGTAGCCGTAGTTAGGCCACCACTTCA
AGAACTCTGTAGCACCGCCTACATACCTCGCTCTGCTAATCCTGTTACCAGTGGCTGCTGCCAGTGGCGA
TAAGTCGTGTCTTACCGGGTTGGACTCAAGACGATAGTTACCGGATAAGGCGCAGCGGTCGGGCTGAACG
GGGGGTTCGTGCACACAGCCCAGCTTGGAGCGAACGACCTACACCGAACTGAGATACCTACAGCGTGAGC
TATGAGAAAGCGCCACGCTTCCCGAAGGGAGAAAGGCGGACAGGTATCCGGTAAGCGGCAGGGTCGGAAC
AGGAGAGCGCACGAGGGAGCTTCCAGGGGGAAACGCCTGGTATCTTTATAGTCCTGTCGGGTTTCGCCAC
CTCTGACTTGAGCGTCGATTTTTGTGATGCTCGTCAGGGGGGCGGAGCCTATGGAAAAACGCCAGCAACG
CGGCCTTTTTACGGTTCCTGGCCTTTTGCTGGCCTTTTGCTCACATGTTCTTTCCTGCGTTATCCCCTGA
TTCTGTGGATAACCGTATTACCGCCTTTGAGTGAGCTGATACCGCTCGCCGCAGCCGAACGACCGAGCGC
AGCGAGTCAGTGAGCGAGGAAGCGGAAGAGCGCCTGATGCGGTATTTTCTCCTTACGCATCTGTGCGGTA
TTTCACACCGCATATATGGTGCACTCTCAGTACAATCTGCTCTGATGCCGCATAGTTAAGCCAGTATACA
CTCCGCTATCGCTACGTGACTGGGTCATGGCTGCGCCCCGACACCCGCCAACACCCGCTGACGCGCCCTG
ACGGGCTTGTCTGCTCCCGGCATCCGCTTACAGACAAGCTGTGACCGTCTCCGGGAGCTGCATGTGTCAG
AGGTTTTCACCGTCATCACCGAAACGCGCGAGGCAGCTGCGGTAAAGCTCATCAGCGTGGTCGTGAAGCG
ATTCACAGATGTCTGCCTGTTCATCCGCGTCCAGCTCGTTGAGTTTCTCCAGAAGCGTTAATGTCTGGCT
TCTGATAAAGCGGGCCATGTTAAGGGCGGTTTTTTCCTGTTTGGTCACTGATGCCTCCGTGTAAGGGGGA
TTTCTGTTCATGGGGGTAATGATACCGATGAAACGAGAGAGGATGCTCACGATACGGGTTACTGATGATG
AACATGCCCGGTTACTGGAACGTTGTGAGGGTAAACAACTGGCGGTATGGATGCGGCGGGACCAGAGAAA
AATCACTCAGGGTCAATGCCAGCGCTTCGTTAATACAGATGTAGGTGTTCCACAGGGTAGCCAGCAGCAT
CCTGCGATGCAGATCCGGAACATAATGGTGCAGGGCGCTGACTTCCGCGTTTCCAGACTTTACGAAACAC
GGAAACCGAAGACCATTCATGTTGTTGCTCAGGTCGCAGACGTTTTGCAGCAGCAGTCGCTTCACGTTCG
CTCGCGTATCGGTGATTCATTCTGCTAACCAGTAAGGCAACCCCGCCAGCCTAGCCGGGTCCTCAACGAC
AGGAGCACGATCATGCGCACCCGTGGGGCCGCCATGCCGGCGATAATGGCCTGCTTCTCGCCGAAACGTT
TGGTGGCGGGACCAGTGACGAAGGCTTGAGCGAGGGCGTGCAAGATTCCGAATACCGCAAGCGACAGGCC
GATCATCGTCGCGCTCCAGCGAAAGCGGTCCTCGCCGAAAATGACCCAGAGCGCTGCCGGCACCTGTCCT
ACGAGTTGCATGATAAAGAAGACAGTCATAAGTGCGGCGACGATAGTCATGCCCCGCGCCCACCGGAAGG
AGCTGACTGGGTTGAAGGCTCTCAAGGGCATCGGTCGAGATCCCGGTGCCTAATGAGTGAGCTAACTTAC
ATTAATTGCGTTGCGCTCACTGCCCGCTTTCCAGTCGGGAAACCTGTCGTGCCAGCTGCATTAATGAATC
GGCCAACGCGCGGGGAGAGGCGGTTTGCGTATTGGGCGCCAGGGTGGTTTTTCTTTTCACCAGTGAGACG
GGCAACAGCTGATTGCCCTTCACCGCCTGGCCCTGAGAGAGTTGCAGCAAGCGGTCCACGCTGGTTTGCC
CCAGCAGGCGAAAATCCTGTTTGATGGTGGTTAACGGCGGGATATAACATGAGCTGTCTTCGGTATCGTC
GTATCCCACTACCGAGATATCCGCACCAACGCGCAGCCCGGACTCGGTAATGGCGCGCATTGCGCCCAGC
GCCATCTGATCGTTGGCAACCAGCATCGCAGTGGGAACGATGCCCTCATTCAGCATTTGCATGGTTTGTT
GAAAACCGGACATGGCACTCCAGTCGCCTTCCCGTTCCGCTATCGGCTGAATTTGATTGCGAGTGAGATA
TTTATGCCAGCCAGCCAGACGCAGACGCGCCGAGACAGAACTTAATGGGCCCGCTAACAGCGCGATTTGC
TGGTGACCCAATGCGACCAGATGCTCCACGCCCAGTCGCGTACCGTCTTCATGGGAGAAAATAATACTGT
TGATGGGTGTCTGGTCAGAGACATCAAGAAATAACGCCGGAACATTAGTGCAGGCAGCTTCCACAGCAAT
GGCATCCTGGTCATCCAGCGGATAGTTAATGATCAGCCCACTGACGCGTTGCGCGAGAAGATTGTGCACC
GCCGCTTTACAGGCTTCGACGCCGCTTCGTTCTACCATCGACACCACCACGCTGGCACCCAGTTGATCGG
CGCGAGATTTAATCGCCGCGACAATTTGCGACGGCGCGTGCAGGGCCAGACTGGAGGTGGCAACGCCAAT
CAGCAACGACTGTTTGCCCGCCAGTTGTTGTGCCACGCGGTTGGGAATGTAATTCAGCTCCGCCATCGCC
GCTTCCACTTTTTCCCGCGTTTTCGCAGAAACGTGGCTGGCCTGGTTCACCACGCGGGAAACGGTCTGAT
AAGAGACACCGGCATACTCTGCGACATCGTATAACGTTACTGGTTTCACATTCACCACCCTGAATTGACT
CTCTTCCGGGCGCTATCATGCCATACCGCGAAAGGTTTTGCGCCATTCGATGGTGTCCGGGATCTCGACG
CTCTCCCTTATGCGACTCCTGCATTAGGAAGCAGCCCAGTAGTAGGTTGAGGCCGTTGAGCACCGCCGCC
GCAAGGAATGGTGCATGCAAGGAGATGGCGCCCAACAGTCCCCCGGCCACGGGGCCTGCCACCATACCCA
CGCCGAAACAAGCGCTCATGAGCCCGAAGTGGCGAGCCCGATCTTCCCCATCGGTGATGTCGGCGATATA
GGCGCCAGCAACCGCACCTGTGGCGCCGGTGATGCCGGCCACGATGCGTCCGGCGTAGAGGATCG
