Features (pLannotate 1.2.2; 20 found; start..end, strand, type, name):
     21..39      +  promoter       T7 promoter: promoter for bacteriophage T7 RNA polymerase
     40..64      +  protein_bind   lac operator: The lac repressor binds to the lac operator to inhibit transcription in E. coli. This inhibition can be relieved by adding lactose or isopropyl-β-D-thiogalactopyranoside (IPTG). lac repressor encoded by lacI
     79..101     +  RBS            RBS: efficient ribosome binding site from bacteriophage T7 gene 10 (Olins and Rangwala, 1989)
    144..431     +  CDS            SUMO: cleavable ubiquitin-like protein tag; S. cerevisiae SMT3 (truncated and modified); modified to prevent cleavage by eukaryotic SUMO proteases
    432..1076    +  CDS            CRYBA1: CRBA1_HUMAN - Also known as CRYB1. Experimental evidence at protein level: Swiss-Prot protein existence level 1. Crystallins are the dominant structural components of the vertebrate eye lens. From Homo sapiens (Human).
   1132..1149    +  CDS            9xHis (fragment): 9xHis affinity tag
   1159..1208    +  CDS            SET1 (fragment): solubility-enhancement tag derived from T7 phage gene 10B
   1216..1263    +  terminator     T7 terminator: transcription terminator for bacteriophage T7 RNA polymerase
   1300..1755    +  rep_origin     f1 ori (sequence partly withheld): f1 bacteriophage origin of replication; arrow indicates direction of (+) strand synthesis
   1782..1886    +  promoter       AmpR promoter: bla
   1887..2747    +  CDS            AmpR: β-lactamase; bla; confers resistance to ampicillin, carbenicillin, and related antibiotics
   2918..3506    +  rep_origin     ori: high-copy-number ColE1/pMB1/pBR322/pUC origin of replication
   3692..3834    -  misc_feature   bom: basis of mobility region from pBR322
   3936..4127    -  CDS            rop: Rop protein, which maintains plasmids at low copy number; rop
   4144..4524    +  CDS            YPB1_ECOLX: Protein predicted: Swiss-Prot protein existence level 4. From Escherichia coli.
   4596..4887    -  CDS            TcR (fragment): tetracycline efflux protein; tet; confers resistance to tetracycline
   4902..4923    -  protein_bind   CAP binding site: CAP binding activates transcription in the presence of cAMP. E. coli catabolite activator protein
   4936..6018    -  CDS            lacI: lac repressor; lacI; The lac repressor binds to the lac operator to inhibit transcription in E. coli. This inhibition can be relieved by adding lactose or isopropyl-β-D-thiogalactopyranoside (IPTG).
   6019..6096    -  promoter       lacI promoter: lacI
   6104..6383    -  CDS            TcR (fragment): tetracycline efflux protein; tet; confers resistance to tetracycline
>Addgene plasmid #80747 | pE-SUMO CRYBA3 | depositor full sequence | sequence record 153503 | Full plasmid sequence
AGATCTCGATCCCGCGAAATTAATACGACTCACTATAGGGGAATTGTGAGCGGATAACAATTCCCCTCTA
GAAATAATTTTGTTTAACTTTAAGAAGGAGATATACCATGGGTCATCACCATCATCATCACGGGTCCCTG
CAGGACTCAGAAGTCAATCAAGAAGCTAAGCCAGAGGTCAAGCCAGAAGTCAAGCCTGAGACTCACATCA
ATTTAAAGGTGTCCGATGGATCTTCAGAGATCTTCTTCAAGATCAAAAAGACCACTCCTTTAAGAAGGCT
GATGGAAGCGTTCGCTAAAAGACAGGGTAAGGAAATGGACTCCTTAAGATTCTTGTACGACGGTATTAGA
ATTCAAGCTGATCAGGCCCCTGAAGATTTGGACATGGAGGATAACGATATTATTGAGGCTCACCGCGAAC
AGATTGGAGGTATGGAGACCCAGGCTGAGCAGCAGGAGCTGGAAACCCTTCCAACCACCAAGATGGCTCA
GACCAACCCTACGCCGGGGTCCCTGGGGCCATGGAAGATAACCATCTATGATCAGGAGAACTTTCAGGGC
AAGAGGATGGAGTTCACCAGCTCCTGTCCAAATGTCTCTGAGCGCAGTTTTGATAATGTCCGGTCCCTGA
AGGTGGAAAGTGGCGCCTGGATTGGTTATGAGCATACCAGCTTCTGTGGGCAACAGTTTATCCTGGAGAG
AGGAGAATACCCTCGCTGGGATGCCTGGAGTGGGAGTAATGCCTACCACATTGAGCGTCTCATGTCCTTC
CGCCCCATCTGTTCAGCTAATCATAAGGAGTCTAAGATGACCATCTTTGAGAAGGAAAACTTTATTGGAC
GCCAGTGGGAGATCTCTGACGACTACCCCTCCTTGCAAGCCATGGGCTGGTTCAACAACGAAGTCGGCTC
CATGAAGATACAAAGTGGGGCCTGGGTTTGCTACCAATATCCTGGATATCGTGGGTATCAGTATATCTTG
GAATGTGACCATCATGGAGGAGACTATAAACATTGGAGAGAGTGGGGCTCTCATGCCCAGACTTCGCAGA
TCCAATCGATTCGCCGAATCCAACAGTAATCTAGAGGATCCGAATTCGAGCTCCGTCGACAAGCTTGCGG
CCGCACTCGAGCACCACCACCACCACCACTGAGATCCGGCTGCTAACAAAGCCCGAAAGGAAGCTGAGTT
GGCTGCTGCCACCGCTGAGCAATAACTAGCATAACCCCTTGGGGCCTCTAAACGGGTCTTGAGGGGTTTT
TTGCTGAAAGGAGGAACTATATCCGGATTGGCGAATGGG
[124 nt withheld, positions 1300-1423]
C
[91 nt withheld, positions 1425-1515]
A
[49 nt withheld, positions 1517-1565]
CCTTTGACGTTGGAGTCCACGTTCTTT
[37 nt withheld, positions 1593-1629]
ACCCTATCTCGGTCTATTCTTTTGATTTATAAGGGATTTTGCCGATTTCGGCCTATTGGTTAAAAAATGA
GCTGATTTAACAAAAATTTAACGCGAATTTTAACAAAATATTAACGTTTACAATTTCAGGTGGCACTTTT
CGGGGAAATGTGCGCGGAACCCCTATTTGTTTATTTTTCTAAATACATTCAAATATGTATCCGCTCATGA
GACAATAACCCTGATAAATGCTTCAATAATATTGAAAAAGGAAGAGTATGAGTATTCAACATTTCCGTGT
CGCCCTTATTCCCTTTTTTGCGGCATTTTGCCTTCCTGTTTTTGCTCACCCAGAAACGCTGGTGAAAGTA
AAAGATGCTGAAGATCAGTTGGGTGCACGAGTGGGTTACATCGAACTGGATCTCAACAGCGGTAAGATCC
TTGAGAGTTTTCGCCCCGAAGAACGTTTTCCAATGATGAGCACTTTTAAAGTTCTGCTATGTGGCGCGGT
ATTATCCCGTATTGACGCCGGGCAAGAGCAACTCGGTCGCCGCATACACTATTCTCAGAATGACTTGGTT
GAGTACTCACCAGTCACAGAAAAGCATCTTACGGATGGCATGACAGTAAGAGAATTATGCAGTGCTGCCA
TAACCATGAGTGATAACACTGCGGCCAACTTACTTCTGACAACGATCGGAGGACCGAAGGAGCTAACCGC
TTTTTTGCACAACATGGGGGATCATGTAACTCGCCTTGATCGTTGGGAACCGGAGCTGAATGAAGCCATA
CCAAACGACGAGCGTGACACCACGATGCCTGCAGCAATGGCAACAACGTTGCGCAAACTATTAACTGGCG
AACTACTTACTCTAGCTTCCCGGCAACAATTAATAGACTGGATGGAGGCGGATAAAGTTGCAGGACCACT
TCTGCGCTCGGCCCTTCCGGCTGGCTGGTTTATTGCTGATAAATCTGGAGCCGGTGAGCGTGGTTCTCGC
GGTATCATTGCAGCACTGGGGCCAGATGGTAAGCCCTCCCGTATCGTAGTTATCTACACGACGGGGAGTC
AGGCAACTATGGATGAACGAAATAGACAGATCGCTGAGATAGGTGCCTCACTGATTAAGCATTGGTAACT
GTCAGACCAAGTTTACTCATATATACTTTAGATTGATTTAAAACTTCATTTTTAATTTAAAAGGATCTAG
GTGAAGATCCTTTTTGATAATCTCATGACCAAAATCCCTTAACGTGAGTTTTCGTTCCACTGAGCGTCAG
ACCCCGTAGAAAAGATCAAAGGATCTTCTTGAGATCCTTTTTTTCTGCGCGTAATCTGCTGCTTGCAAAC
AAAAAAACCACCGCTACCAGCGGTGGTTTGTTTGCCGGATCAAGAGCTACCAACTCTTTTTCCGAAGGTA
ACTGGCTTCAGCAGAGCGCAGATACCAAATACTGTCCTTCTAGTGTAGCCGTAGTTAGGCCACCACTTCA
AGAACTCTGTAGCACCGCCTACATACCTCGCTCTGCTAATCCTGTTACCAGTGGCTGCTGCCAGTGGCGA
TAAGTCGTGTCTTACCGGGTTGGACTCAAGACGATAGTTACCGGATAAGGCGCAGCGGTCGGGCTGAACG
GGGGGTTCGTGCACACAGCCCAGCTTGGAGCGAACGACCTACACCGAACTGAGATACCTACAGCGTGAGC
TATGAGAAAGCGCCACGCTTCCCGAAGGGAGAAAGGCGGACAGGTATCCGGTAAGCGGCAGGGTCGGAAC
AGGAGAGCGCACGAGGGAGCTTCCAGGGGGAAACGCCTGGTATCTTTATAGTCCTGTCGGGTTTCGCCAC
CTCTGACTTGAGCGTCGATTTTTGTGATGCTCGTCAGGGGGGCGGAGCCTATGGAAAAACGCCAGCAACG
CGGCCTTTTTACGGTTCCTGGCCTTTTGCTGGCCTTTTGCTCACATGTTCTTTCCTGCGTTATCCCCTGA
TTCTGTGGATAACCGTATTACCGCCTTTGAGTGAGCTGATACCGCTCGCCGCAGCCGAACGACCGAGCGC
AGCGAGTCAGTGAGCGAGGAAGCGGAAGAGCGCCTGATGCGGTATTTTCTCCTTACGCATCTGTGCGGTA
TTTCACACCGCATATATGGTGCACTCTCAGTACAATCTGCTCTGATGCCGCATAGTTAAGCCAGTATACA
CTCCGCTATCGCTACGTGACTGGGTCATGGCTGCGCCCCGACACCCGCCAACACCCGCTGACGCGCCCTG
ACGGGCTTGTCTGCTCCCGGCATCCGCTTACAGACAAGCTGTGACCGTCTCCGGGAGCTGCATGTGTCAG
AGGTTTTCACCGTCATCACCGAAACGCGCGAGGCAGCTGCGGTAAAGCTCATCAGCGTGGTCGTGAAGCG
ATTCACAGATGTCTGCCTGTTCATCCGCGTCCAGCTCGTTGAGTTTCTCCAGAAGCGTTAATGTCTGGCT
TCTGATAAAGCGGGCCATGTTAAGGGCGGTTTTTTCCTGTTTGGTCACTGATGCCTCCGTGTAAGGGGGA
TTTCTGTTCATGGGGGTAATGATACCGATGAAACGAGAGAGGATGCTCACGATACGGGTTACTGATGATG
AACATGCCCGGTTACTGGAACGTTGTGAGGGTAAACAACTGGCGGTATGGATGCGGCGGGACCAGAGAAA
AATCACTCAGGGTCAATGCCAGCGCTTCGTTAATACAGATGTAGGTGTTCCACAGGGTAGCCAGCAGCAT
CCTGCGATGCAGATCCGGAACATAATGGTGCAGGGCGCTGACTTCCGCGTTTCCAGACTTTACGAAACAC
GGAAACCGAAGACCATTCATGTTGTTGCTCAGGTCGCAGACGTTTTGCAGCAGCAGTCGCTTCACGTTCG
CTCGCGTATCGGTGATTCATTCTGCTAACCAGTAAGGCAACCCCGCCAGCCTAGCCGGGTCCTCAACGAC
AGGAGCACGATCATGCGCACCCGTGGGGCCGCCATGCCGGCGATAATGGCCTGCTTCTCGCCGAAACGTT
TGGTGGCGGGACCAGTGACGAAGGCTTGAGCGAGGGCGTGCAAGATTCCGAATACCGCAAGCGACAGGCC
GATCATCGTCGCGCTCCAGCGAAAGCGGTCCTCGCCGAAAATGACCCAGAGCGCTGCCGGCACCTGTCCT
ACGAGTTGCATGATAAAGAAGACAGTCATAAGTGCGGCGACGATAGTCATGCCCCGCGCCCACCGGAAGG
AGCTGACTGGGTTGAAGGCTCTCAAGGGCATCGGTCGAGATCCCGGTGCCTAATGAGTGAGCTAACTTAC
ATTAATTGCGTTGCGCTCACTGCCCGCTTTCCAGTCGGGAAACCTGTCGTGCCAGCTGCATTAATGAATC
GGCCAACGCGCGGGGAGAGGCGGTTTGCGTATTGGGCGCCAGGGTGGTTTTTCTTTTCACCAGTGAGACG
GGCAACAGCTGATTGCCCTTCACCGCCTGGCCCTGAGAGAGTTGCAGCAAGCGGTCCACGCTGGTTTGCC
CCAGCAGGCGAAAATCCTGTTTGATGGTGGTTAACGGCGGGATATAACATGAGCTGTCTTCGGTATCGTC
GTATCCCACTACCGAGATATCCGCACCAACGCGCAGCCCGGACTCGGTAATGGCGCGCATTGCGCCCAGC
GCCATCTGATCGTTGGCAACCAGCATCGCAGTGGGAACGATGCCCTCATTCAGCATTTGCATGGTTTGTT
GAAAACCGGACATGGCACTCCAGTCGCCTTCCCGTTCCGCTATCGGCTGAATTTGATTGCGAGTGAGATA
TTTATGCCAGCCAGCCAGACGCAGACGCGCCGAGACAGAACTTAATGGGCCCGCTAACAGCGCGATTTGC
TGGTGACCCAATGCGACCAGATGCTCCACGCCCAGTCGCGTACCGTCTTCATGGGAGAAAATAATACTGT
TGATGGGTGTCTGGTCAGAGACATCAAGAAATAACGCCGGAACATTAGTGCAGGCAGCTTCCACAGCAAT
GGCATCCTGGTCATCCAGCGGATAGTTAATGATCAGCCCACTGACGCGTTGCGCGAGAAGATTGTGCACC
GCCGCTTTACAGGCTTCGACGCCGCTTCGTTCTACCATCGACACCACCACGCTGGCACCCAGTTGATCGG
CGCGAGATTTAATCGCCGCGACAATTTGCGACGGCGCGTGCAGGGCCAGACTGGAGGTGGCAACGCCAAT
CAGCAACGACTGTTTGCCCGCCAGTTGTTGTGCCACGCGGTTGGGAATGTAATTCAGCTCCGCCATCGCC
GCTTCCACTTTTTCCCGCGTTTTCGCAGAAACGTGGCTGGCCTGGTTCACCACGCGGGAAACGGTCTGAT
AAGAGACACCGGCATACTCTGCGACATCGTATAACGTTACTGGTTTCACATTCACCACCCTGAATTGACT
CTCTTCCGGGCGCTATCATGCCATACCGCGAAAGGTTTTGCGCCATTCGATGGTGTCCGGGATCTCGACG
CTCTCCCTTATGCGACTCCTGCATTAGGAAGCAGCCCAGTAGTAGGTTGAGGCCGTTGAGCACCGCCGCC
GCAAGGAATGGTGCATGCAAGGAGATGGCGCCCAACAGTCCCCCGGCCACGGGGCCTGCCACCATACCCA
CGCCGAAACAAGCGCTCATGAGCCCGAAGTGGCGAGCCCGATCTTCCCCATCGGTGATGTCGGCGATATA
GGCGCCAGCAACCGCACCTGTGGCGCCGGTGATGCCGGCCACGATGCGTCCGGCGTAGAGGATCG
