>Addgene plasmid #80747 | pE-SUMO CRYBA3 | addgene partial sequence | sequence record 153500 | T7 5'-TAATACGACTCACTATAGGG-3'
TCTAGAAATAATTTTGTTTAACTTTAAGAAGGAGATATACCATGGGTCATCACCATCATCATCACGGGTC
CCTGCAGGACTCAGAAGTCAATCAAGAAGCTAAGCCAGAGGTCAAGCCAGAAGTCAAGCCTGAGACTCAC
ATCAATTTAAAGGTGTCCGATGGATCTTCAGAGATCTTCTTCAAGATCAAAAAGACCACTCCTTTAAGAA
GGCTGATGGAAGCGTTCGCTAAAAGACAGGGTAAGGAAATGGACTCCTTAAGATTCTTGTACGACGGTAT
TAGAATTCAAGCTGATCAGGCCCCTGAAGATTTGGACATGGAGGATAACGATATTATTGAGGCTCACCGC
GAACAGATTGGAGGTATGGAGACCCAGGCTGAGCAGCAGGAGCTGGAAACCCTTCCAACCACCAAGATGG
CTCAGACCAACCCTACGCCGGGGTCCCTGGGGCCATGGAAGATAACCATCTATGATCAGGAGAACTTTCA
GGGCAAGAGGATGGAGTTCACCAGCTCCTGTCCAAATGTCTCTGAGCGCAGTTTTGATAATGTCCGGTCC
CTGAAGGTGGAAAGTGGCGCCTGGATTGGTTATGAGCATACCAGCTTCTGTGGGCAACAGTTTATCCTGG
AGAGAGGAGAATACCCTCGCTGGGATGCCTGGAGTGGGAGTAATGCCTACCACATTGAGCGTCTCATGTC
CTTCCGCCCCATCTGTTCAGCTAATCATAAGGAGTCTAAGATGACCATCTTTGAGAAGGAAAACTTTATT
GGACGCCAGTGGGAGATCTCTGACGACTACCCCTCCTTGCAAGCCATGGGCTGGTTCAACAACGAAGTCG
GCTCCATGAAGATACAAAGTGGGGCCTGGGT
