>Addgene plasmid #80747 | pE-SUMO CRYBA3 | addgene partial sequence | sequence record 153501 | T7term 5'-GCTAGTTATTGCTCAGCGG-3'
CTTCCTTTCGGGCTTTGTTAGCAGCCGGATCTCAGTGGTGGTGGTGGTGGTGCTCGAGTGCGGCCGCAAG
CTTGTCGACGGAGCTCGAATTCGGATCCTCTAGATTACTGTTGGATTCGGCGAATCGATTGGATCTGCGA
AGTCTGGGCATGAGAGCCCCACTCTCTCCAATGTTTATAGTCTCCTCCATGATGGTCACATTCCAAGATA
TACTGATACCCACGATATCCAGGATATTGGTAGCAAACCCAGGCCCCACTTTGTATCTTCATGGAGCCGA
CTTCGTTGTTGAACCAGCCCATGGCTTGCAAGGAGGGGTAGTCGTCAGAGATCTCCCACTGGCGTCCAAT
AAAGTTTTCCTTCTCAAAGATGGTCATCTTAGACTCCTTATGATTAGCTGAACAGATGGGGCGGAAGGAC
ATGAGACGCTCAATGTGGTAGGCATTACTCCCACTCCAGGCATCCCAGCGAGGGTATTCTCCTCTCTCCA
GGATAAACTGTTGCCCACAGAAGCTGGTATGCTCATAACCAATCCAGGCGCCACTTTCCACCTTCAGGGA
CCGGACATTATCAAAACTGCGCTCAGAGACATTTGGACAGGAGCTGGTGAACTCCATCCTCTTGCCCTGA
AAGTTCTCCTGATCATAGATGGTTATCTTCCATGGCCCCAGGGACCCCGGCGTAGGGTTGGTCTGAGCCA
TCTTGGTGGTTGGAAGGGTTTCCAGCTCCTGCTGCTCAGCCTGGGTCTCCATACCTCCAATCTGTTCGCG
GTGAGCCTCAATAATATCGTTATCCTCCATGTCCAAATCTTCAGGGGCCTGATCAGCTTGAATTCTAATA
CCGTCGTACAAGAATCTTAAGGAGTCCATTTCCTTACCCTGTCTTTTAGCGAACGCTTCCATCAGCCTTC
TTAAAGGAGTGGTCTTTTTGATCTTGAAGAAGATCTCTGAAGATCCATCGG
